>Addgene plasmid #160020 | pI3-MTU-DO-URA | addgene full sequence | sequence record 317865 | Addgene NGS Result
TCCCCTGATTCTGTGGATAACCGTGCGGCCGCCCCTTTCAGGCGCGCCTCATACCGTTTATGATTGCATT
TACGTTACTGACCGGAGTTTTGTCCGTATTTGTGAAGCCGTTGGAGATAATTGAGGCACCAAGGTTCGAA
CCAGACTATGCTATATTCTACCCAGGAATTAATTGCCAGTCATGCCATGCTGTTAAAGTACCCCGTTCGA
AACACTGTTCACTGTGTCGGCGATGCATTCCATTGCAAGATCATCACTGCATTTGGATCAACAATTGTGT
TGGCTACGGTAACTATGAATACTTCTATCCCTTCCTACTAGCGAACTGTACCATTTTATCGTATGCATCC
ATCAGACTATTTTCAATGTTGAGAGTTCTGCGAGTTGTGAGCAAACATTTCCTGTCTCTCTTTTTGTTAA
CAACAGCGTTTGCATTACTTGCCATAATATTTACATACTACCAGTTAAAGCTCGTTCAAGAAGGAATGAC
CAACAACGAGCAAGATAAATGGTACCTCGTACATGAACATATGAGGGATGGAAACCTTTTCAAGGATAAC
AATGGCTCACTGTACTACAGAACCAGTTCTGGTGTGGAAGGAATTGATGACACATTTTACTCTACCAACT
TGTACGATCACAGAAAGTACAAACTCAACAATCCTTCGAGAATACACAGCGCGGAAGAACTCACAAATAT
TTATGATAGAGGAGACTTCTGGAAGAACCTTGTAGAGAGGATAAGTGTCCTTTGAAAATCTGACTTTAAG
AATTCTCGTAGCTCCATGTACATAATAAATATAGACTAATAAGATTCGCATAACAAACTGGCTTCAAATC
ATAATGGCAAAGAATCACAAAATTCGAGATTTCAATCTAGCTAATATTCCTAACCGGAATTCGCATCTAG
ACTGATGAGACGAACGTGAGACCGAAAGTGAAACGTGATTTCATGCGTCATTTTGAACATTTTGTAAATC
TTATTTAATAATGTGTGCGGCAATTCACATTTAATTTATGAATGTTTTCTTAACATCGCGGCAACTCAAG
AAACGGCAGGTTCGGATCTTAGCTACTAGAGAAAGAGGAGAAATACTAGATGCGTAAAGGCGAAGAGCTG
TTCACTGGTGTCGTCCCTATTCTGGTGGAACTGGATGGTGATGTCAACGGTCATAAGTTTTCCGTGCGTG
GCGAGGGTGAAGGTGACGCAACTAATGGTAAACTGACGCTGAAGTTCATCTGTACTACTGGTAAACTGCC
GGTTCCTTGGCCGACTCTGGTAACGACGCTGACTTATGGTGTTCAGTGCTTTGCTCGTTATCCGGACCAT
ATGAAGCAGCATGACTTCTTCAAGTCCGCCATGCCGGAAGGCTATGTGCAGGAACGCACGATTTCCTTTA
AGGATGACGGCACGTACAAAACGCGTGCGGAAGTGAAATTTGAAGGCGATACCCTGGTAAACCGCATTGA
GCTGAAAGGCATTGACTTTAAAGAGGACGGCAATATCCTGGGCCATAAGCTGGAATACAATTTTAACAGC
CACAATGTTTACATCACCGCCGATAAACAAAAAAATGGCATTAAAGCGAATTTTAAAATTCGCCACAACG
TGGAGGATGGCAGCGTGCAGCTGGCTGATCACTACCAGCAAAACACTCCAATCGGTGATGGTCCTGTTCT
GCTGCCAGACAATCACTATCTGAGCACGCAAAGCGTTCTGTCTAAAGATCCGAACGAGAAACGCGATCAT
ATGGTTCTGCTGGAGTTCGTAACCGCAGCGGGCATCACGCATGGTATGGATGAACTGTACAAATGACCAG
GCATCAAATAAAACGAAAGGCTCAGTCGAAAGACTGGGCCTTTCGTTTTATCTGTTGTTTGTCGGTGAAC
GCTCTCTACTAGAGTCACACTGGCTCACCTTCGGGTGGGCCTTTCTGCGTTTATAGGTCTCAGCTGGAAA
TCTGCTCGTCAGTGGTGCTCACACTGACGAATCATGTACAGATCATACCGATGACTGCCTGGCGACTCAC
AACTAAGCAAGACAGCCGGAACCAGCGCCGGCGAACACCACTGCATATATGGCATATCACAACAGTCCAC
GTCTCAAGCAGTTACAGAGATGTTACGAACCACTAGTGCACTGCAGTACACGGTTTCCTTGAAATTTTTT
TGATTCGGTAATCTCCGAACAGAAGGAAGAACGAAGGAAGGAGCACAGACTTAGATTGGTATATATACGC
ATATGTAGTGTTGAAGAAACATGAAATTGCCCAGTATTCTTAACCCAACTGCACAGAACAAAAACGTGCA
GGAAACGAAGATAAATCATGTCGAAAGCTACATATAAGGAACGTGCTGCTACTCATCCTAGTCCTGTTGC
TGCCAAGCTATTTAATATCATGCACGAAAAGCAAACAAACTTGTGTGCTTCATTGGATGTTCGTACCACC
AAGGAATTACTGGAGTTAGTTGAAGCATTAGGTCCCAAAATTTGTTTACTAAAAACACATGTGGATATCT
TGACTGATTTTTCCATGGAGGGCACAGTTAAGCCGCTAAAGGCATTATCCGCCAAGTACAATTTTTTACT
CTTCGAGGACAGAAAATTTGCTGACATTGGTAATACAGTCAAATTGCAGTACTCTGCGGGTGTATACAGA
ATAGCAGAATGGGCAGACATTACGAATGCACACGGTGTGGTGGGCCCAGGTATTGTTAGCGGTTTGAAGC
AGGCGGCAGAAGAAGTAACAAAGGAACCTAGAGGCCTTTTGATGTTAGCAGAATTGTCATGCAAGGGCTC
CCTATCTACTGGAGAATATACTAAGGGTACTGTTGACATTGCGAAGAGCGACAAAGATTTTGTTATCGGC
TTTATTGCTCAAAGAGACATGGGTGGAAGAGATGAAGGTTACGATTGGTTGATTATGACACCCGGTGTGG
GTTTAGATGACAAGGGAGATGCATTGGGTCAACAGTATAGAACCGTGGATGATGTGGTTTCTACAGGATC
TGACATTATTATTGTTGGAAGAGGACTATTTGCAAAGGGAAGGGATGCTAAGGTAGAGGGTGAACGTTAC
AGAAAAGCAGGCTGGGAAGCATATTTGAGAAGATGCGGCCAGCAAAACTAAAAAACTGTATTATAAGTAA
ATGCATGTATACTAAACTCACAAATTAGAGCTTCAATTTAATTATATCAGTTATTACCCGAGTAATTCAA
GGTTGTTCAATATTCCGATTGTTAGTAGATTCAGTTCTACCTTCGCTCAGTTTTCTTAATGACTCAAAGG
ATATTAGAATTGAAAAATTTCAAAAAAGCTTTAAGCATAGAACCACGCACTTATTAAATACAATGGAGAA
ATGATTTGGTGGGCAATTACCGGTTTCAATTGACTCCGAACAGGTTCAAATACACCACATTTAACAGACT
ACTAAGAAAGAGTCAAAAAGATTTGGCTGAACATTAAGGGAGGCTAGGTTTTTTAGTGACTTTTTGCGAG
AGAAACGCTTTTTTAGCAGATTAAGCAATAAGTTTAAACATGTCCGTTGAATTGTCCAAAGTATCCATCT
TGGGTCAGGACACCATTCATGTCGGATACCAGATTCAGGAACACATTGTGAAGACTACTCTGGAACAATG
CAAATCGTCGACATATGTTATCATCAACGATACTAATGTCTACCAGGTGCCTTACTACCATGACTTGGTT
GAGCTATTTGAGAAGTCTCTACCCGAGACTTCCCGTTTGCTCACATATGTTGTGAAGCCAGGCGAGGCTA
ACAAGACCCGTGAAACTAAGGCACAGATTGAAGACTTTATGTTGAATGAAGGGTGCACTCGTGATACCGT
CGTTATTGCAATTGGTGGTGGTGTGATCGGTGATATGATTGGGTTTGTTGCTGCGACATTCATGAGAGGT
GTTCGTTTCATTCAAATTCCTACATCGCTATTGGCAATGGTTGACTCGTCTATTGGTGGTAAGACTGCCG
TTGACACCCCAATCGGTAAAAACTTCATTGGTGCCTTCTGGCAACCACAATTTGTGTTGGCGCGCCTCAG
CCGAGCGGCCGCGTGTTACAACCAATTAACCAATTCTGATTAGAAAAACTCATCGAGCATCAAATGAAAC
TGCAATTTATTCATATCAGGATTATCAATACCATATTTTTGAAAAAGCCGTTTCTGTAATGAAGGAGAAA
ACTCACCGAGGCAGTTCCATAGGATGGCAAGATCCTGGTATCGGTCTGCGATTCCGACTCGTCCAACATC
AATACAACCTATTAATTTCCCCTCGTCAAAAATAAGGTTATCAAGTGAGAAATCACCATGAGTGACGACT
GAATCCGGTGAGAATGGCAAAAGCTTATGCATTTCTTTCCAGACTTGTTCAACAGGCCAGCCATTACGCT
CGTCATCAAAATCACTCGCATCAACCAAACCGTTATTCATTCGTGATTGCGCCTGAGCGAGGCGAAATAC
GCGATCGCTGTTAAAAGGACAATTACAAACAGGAATCGAATGCAACCGGCGCAGGAACACTGCCAGCGCA
TCAACAATATTTTCACCTGAATCAGGATATTCTTCTAATACCTGGAATGCTGTTTTCCCGGGGATCGCAG
TGGTGAGTAACCATGCATCATCAGGAGTACGGATAAAATGCTTGATGGTCGGAAGAGGCATAAATTCCGT
CAGCCAGTTTAGTCTGACCATCTCATCTGTAACATCATTGGCAACGCTACCTTTGCCATGTTTCAGAAAC
AACTCTGGCGCATCGGGCTTCCCATACAATCGATAGATTGTCGCACCTGATTGCCCGACATTATCGCGAG
CCCATTTATACCCATATAAATCAGCATCCATGTTGGAATTTAATCGCGGCCTGGAGCAAGACGTTTCCCG
TTGAATATGGCTCATAACACCCCTTGTATTACTGTTTATGTAAGCAGACAGTTTTATTGTTCATGATGAT
ATATTTTTATCTTGTGCAATGTAACATCAGAGATTTTGAGACACAACGTGGCTTTGTTGAATAAATCGAA
CTTTTGCTGAGTTGAAGGATCAGTCATGACCAAAATCCCTTAACGTGAGTTTTCGTTCCACTGAGCGTCA
GACCCCGTAGAAAAGATCAAAGGATCTTCTTGAGATCCTTTTTTTCTGCGCGTAATCTGCTGCTTGCAAA
CAAAAAAACCACCGCTACCAGCGGTGGTTTGTTTGCCGGATCAAGAGCTACCAACTCTTTTTCCGAAGGT
AACTGGCTTCAGCAGAGCGCAGATACCAAATACTGTTCTTCTAGTGTAGCCGTAGTTAGGCCACCACTTC
AAGAACTCTGTAGCACCGCCTACATACCTCGCTCTGCTAATCCTGTTACCAGTGGCTGCTGCCAGTGGCG
ATAAGTCGTGTCTTACCGGGTTGGACTCAAGACGATAGTTACCGGATAAGGCGCAGCGGTCGGGCTGAAC
GGGGGGTTCGTGCACACAGCCCAGCTTGGAGCGAACGACCTACACCGAACTGAGATACCTACAGCGTGAG
CTATGAGAAAGCGCCACGCTTCCCGAAGGGAGAAAGGCGGACAGGTATCCGGTAAGCGGCAGGGTCGGAA
CAGGAGAGCGCACGAGGGAGCTTCCAGGGGGAAACGCCTGGTATCTTTATAGTCCTGTCGGGTTTCGCCA
CCTCTGACTTGAGCGTCGATTTTTGTGATGCTCGTCAGGGGGGCGGAGCCTATGGAAAAACGCCAGCAAC
GCGGCCTTTTTACGGTTCCTGGCCTTTTGCTGGCCTTTTGCTCACATGTTCTTTCCTGCGTTA
Features (pLannotate 1.2.2; 10 found; start..end, strand, type, name):
      1..24      +  rep_origin     RSF ori (fragment): Plasmids containing the RSF 1030 origin of replication can be propagated in E. coli cells that contain additional plasmids with compatible origins.
     51..752     +  CDS            SWF1 (fragment): SWF1_KLULA - Protein inferred from homology: Swiss-Prot protein existence level 3. Palmitoyltransferase that targets several endosomal SNAREs. Palmitoylates the SNAREs at cysteine residues close to the cytoplasmic end of their transmembrane domain. May have a role in the cellular quality control of transmembrane domain-containing proteins (By similarity). From Kluyveromyces lactis (strain ATCC 8585 / CBS 2359 / DSM 70799 / NBRC 1267 / NRRL Y-1140 / WM37) (Yeast) (Candida sphaerica).
   1100..1813    +  CDS            superfolder GFP: GFP variant that folds robustly even when fused to poorly folded proteins (Pédelacq et al., 2006)
   1825..1896    +  terminator     rrnB T1 terminator: transcription terminator T1 from the E. coli rrnB gene
   1912..1939    +  terminator     T7Te terminator: phage T7 early transcription terminator
   2151..2327    +  promoter       URA3 promoter (fragment): S. cerevisiae URA3
   2328..3131    +  CDS            URA3: orotidine-5'-phosphate decarboxylase, required for uracil biosynthesis; S. cerevisiae URA3; yeast auxotrophic marker, counterselectable with 5-fluoroorotic acid (5-FOA)
   3771..4046    +  CDS            aroB (fragment): AROB_VIBCH - Experimental evidence at protein level: Swiss-Prot protein existence level 1. Catalyzes the conversion of 3-deoxy-D-arabino-heptulosonate 7-phosphate (DAHP) to dehydroquinate (DHQ). From Vibrio cholerae serotype O1 (strain ATCC 39315 / El Tor Inaba N16961).
   4100..4915    -  CDS            KanR: aminoglycoside phosphotransferase; aph(3')-Ia; confers resistance to kanamycin in bacteria or G418 (Geneticin®) in eukaryotes
   5140..5728    +  rep_origin     ori: high-copy-number ColE1/pMB1/pBR322/pUC origin of replication
