[The description below was written by a language model from this plasmid's Addgene catalogue record and pLannotate feature annotations shown in this document.]
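Description:
pI3-MTU-DO-URA is an empty integrative backbone for the yeast Kluyveromyces marxianus, assembled from MoClo Yeast Toolkit parts together with the depositing lab's own K. marxianus homology arms. It is designed to place cargo at a defined chromosomal locus, termed integration site I3, rather than to replicate in yeast; no yeast replication origin is annotated. In E. coli it is maintained as a high-copy plasmid through a ColE1/pUC-type origin and selected with kanamycin via the KanR (aph(3')-Ia) gene. A very short RSF ori annotation at the start of the sequence is only a fragment and is probably incidental.

The feature table shows a region with homology to the Kluyveromyces SWF1 palmitoyltransferase gene upstream of the cargo position, consistent with it being one of the I3 homology arms. A further fragment, annotated by similarity to a bacterial aroB, lies downstream of the marker. It may belong to the second arm, though the record does not confirm this. Between them sits a superfolder GFP coding sequence followed by the bacterial rrnB T1 and T7Te terminators. In Yeast Toolkit-style vectors, this kind of cassette serves as a dropout ("DO") placeholder that is replaced during Golden Gate assembly, so correct clones can be recognised by loss of green fluorescence in E. coli. No promoter for the GFP is annotated, and the catalogue lists no promoter or insert. Next to the dropout is the S. cerevisiae URA3 gene with its own promoter, which gives uracil prototrophy selection in ura3 hosts and can be counterselected with 5-FOA.

The sequenced record is 5,803 nt, longer than the 4,777 bp listed as the backbone size. The associated work used such vectors for engineering K. marxianus as a chassis for aromatic compound production.
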