Addgene plasmid #160020: pI3-MTU-DO-URA
Purpose: (Empty Backbone) Integrative vector for K. marxianus, targeting integration site I3 described in (Rajkumar et al.,2019). Uracil selection.
Depositing lab: John Morrissey. Depositing organization: University College Cork. Publication: Rational engineering of Kluyveromyces marxianus to create a chassis for the production of aromatic products. Rajkumar AS, Morrissey JP. Microb Cell Fact. 2020 Nov 11;19(1):207. doi: 10.1186/s12934-020-01461-7. PubMed 33176787.
Backbone
  Vector backbone: Constructed from MoClo Yeast Toolkit (Kit # 1000000061) and own yeast homology arms (Addgene plasmids 125032 and 125065)
  Backbone manufacturer: Partially Addgene
  Backbone size (bp): 4777
  Vector type: Yeast Expression ; Kluyveromyces marxianus
  Promoter: n/a
  Selectable markers: URA3
Growth in bacteria
  Bacterial resistance: Kanamycin, 50 μg/mL
  Growth temperature: 37°C
  Growth strain: DH5alpha
  Copy number: High Copy
Gene/Insert
  Sequencing primers: 5′ tttgctggccttttgctc; 3′ gtatacatgcatttacttataatacagt
Terms and licenses: Academic/Nonprofit Terms; Industry Terms: Not Available to Industry
How to cite: pI3-MTU-DO-URA was a gift from John Morrissey (Addgene plasmid # 160020 ; http://n2t.net/addgene:160020 ; RRID:Addgene_160020)
